Addgene plasmid #171967: pGEX2T-TUBG1
Purpose: pGEX2T-TUBG1 bacterial expression plasmid for production of recombinant GST fusion protein
Depositing lab: Maria Alvarado-Kristensson. Depositing organization: Lund University. Publication: The gamma-tubulin meshwork assists in the recruitment of PCNA to chromatin in mammalian cells. Corvaisier M, Zhou J, Malycheva D, Cornella N, Chioureas D, Gustafsson NMS, Rossello CA, Ayora S, Li T, Ekstrom-Holka K, Jirstrom K, Lindstrom L, Alvarado-Kristensson M. Commun Biol. 2021 Jun 22;4(1):767. doi: 10.1038/s42003-021-02280-1. PubMed 34158617.
Backbone
  Vector backbone: pGEX2t
  Backbone manufacturer: AMRAD corparation limited
  Backbone size w/o insert (bp): 4900
  Total vector size (bp): 6247
  Modifications to backbone: SmaI site deleted
  Vector type: Bacterial Expression
Growth in bacteria
  Bacterial resistance: Ampicillin, 100 μg/mL
  Growth temperature: 37°C
  Growth strain: DH5alpha
  Growth instructions: induction with 0.22 mM IPTG for 1 h at 37 °ºC followed by overnight incubation at room temperature.
  Copy number: Unknown
Gene/Insert
  Gene/Insert name: TUBG1
  Species: H. sapiens (human)
  Insert size (bp): 1347
  Mutation: R275H (Please see depositor comments)
  Entrez Gene: TUBG1 (a.k.a. CDCBM4, GCP-1, TUBG, TUBGCP1)
  Tag / fusion protein: GST (N terminal on insert)
  Cloning method: Restriction Enzyme; 5′ cloning site SmaI (destroyed during cloning); 3′ cloning site EcoRI (not destroyed)
  Sequencing primers: 5′ CCAAAATCGGATCTGGTTCC; 3′ CAGATCGTCAGTCAGTCACG
Resource information
  A portion of this plasmid was derived from a plasmid made by: TUBG1 was a gift from Jiri Bartek (Institute of Cancer Biology, Danish Cancer Society).
Terms and licenses: Academic/Nonprofit Terms; Industry Terms: Not Available to Industry
Depositor comments: The TUBG1 gene from the plasmid obtained from Jiri Bartek was subcloned into pGEX2t. Addgene NGS found mutation R275H [NP_001061.2 ] but the depositor confirmed that this mutation does not affect function
How to cite: pGEX2T-TUBG1 was a gift from Maria Alvarado-Kristensson (Addgene plasmid # 171967 ; http://n2t.net/addgene:171967 ; RRID:Addgene_171967)
