[The description below was written by a language model from this plasmid's Addgene catalogue record and pLannotate feature annotations shown in this document.]
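Description:
pGEX2T-TUBG1 is a bacterial expression plasmid built on the pGEX2T backbone for producing human gamma-tubulin (TUBG1) in E. coli as a glutathione S-transferase fusion protein. It is propagated through a ColE1/pMB1-type origin of replication and selected with ampicillin via the β-lactamase (AmpR) gene and its own promoter. Short fragments of the pBR322 bom and rop regions, a lacZα segment with its lac promoter and operator, and a small piece of an E. coli gene also appear in the annotation. These are remnants of the backbone's construction rather than functional parts of the payload.

The expression cassette consists of the strong hybrid tac promoter followed by a lac operator, the Schistosoma japonicum 26 kDa GST coding sequence, and then the TUBG1 open reading frame, so GST sits at the N terminus of the fusion. The plasmid carries its own lacI gene and promoter. The lac repressor it supplies holds the tac promoter off until IPTG is added, which makes expression inducible. The GST moiety allows affinity capture of the fusion on glutathione resin. The annotation does not call out a protease site in the short linker between GST and TUBG1.

The insert was subcloned from another plasmid between the SmaI site, which was destroyed in cloning, and the EcoRI site, which was retained. Full-plasmid sequencing found an R275H substitution relative to the reference protein, and the depositor states that it does not affect function. The sequenced record is slightly longer (6,306 nt) than the catalogued total size (6,247 bp). The associated work concerns the gamma-tubulin meshwork and recruitment of PCNA to chromatin, though the record gives the plasmid's purpose only as production of the recombinant GST fusion protein.
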