Features (pLannotate 1.2.2; 17 found; start..end, strand, type, name):
      5..26      -  protein_bind   CAP binding site: CAP binding activates transcription in the presence of cAMP. E. coli catabolite activator protein
     39..1121    -  CDS            lacI: lac repressor; lacI; The lac repressor binds to the lac operator to inhibit transcription in E. coli. This inhibition can be relieved by adding lactose or isopropyl-β-D-thiogalactopyranoside (IPTG).
   1122..1199    -  promoter       lacI promoter: lacI
   1206..1257    +  misc_feature   bom (fragment): basis of mobility region from pBR322
   1443..2031    -  rep_origin     ori: high-copy-number ColE1/pMB1/pBR322/pUC origin of replication
   2202..3062    -  CDS            AmpR: β-lactamase; bla; confers resistance to ampicillin, carbenicillin, and related antibiotics
   3063..3167    -  promoter       AmpR promoter: bla
   3272..3312    -  misc_feature   bom (fragment): basis of mobility region from pBR322
   3414..3453    -  CDS            rop (fragment): Rop protein, which maintains plasmids at low copy number; rop
   3482..4834    -  CDS            TUBG1: TBG1_HUMAN - Also known as TUBG. Experimental evidence at protein level: Swiss-Prot protein existence level 1. Tubulin is the major constituent of microtubules. The gamma chain is found at microtubule organizing centers (MTOC) such as the spindle poles or the centrosome. Pericentriolar matrix component that regulates alpha/beta chain minus-end nucleation, centrosome duplication and spindle formation. From Homo sapiens (Human).
   4865..5518    -  CDS            GST26_SCHJA: Experimental evidence at protein level: Swiss-Prot protein existence level 1. GST isoenzymes appear to play a central role in the parasite detoxification system. Other functions are also suspected including a role in increasing the solubility of haematin in the parasite gut. From Schistosoma japonicum (Blood fluke).
   5541..5557    -  protein_bind   lac operator: The lac repressor binds to the lac operator to inhibit transcription in E. coli. This inhibition can be relieved by adding lactose or isopropyl-β-D-thiogalactopyranoside (IPTG). lac repressor encoded by lacI
   5565..5593    -  promoter       tac promoter: strong E. coli promoter; hybrid between the trp and lac UV5 promoters
   5669..5785    +  CDS            yciV (fragment): RNAAM_ECOLI - Also known as trpH From Escherichia coli (strain K12).
   6049..6222    -  CDS            lacZα: LacZα fragment of β-galactosidase; lacZ fragment
   6242..6258    -  protein_bind   lac operator: The lac repressor binds to the lac operator to inhibit transcription in E. coli. This inhibition can be relieved by adding lactose or isopropyl-β-D-thiogalactopyranoside (IPTG). lac repressor encoded by lacI
   6266..6296    -  promoter       lac promoter: promoter for the E. coli lac operon
>Addgene plasmid #171967 | pGEX2T-TUBG1 | addgene full sequence | sequence record 337481 | Addgene NGS Result
CCTAATGAGTGAGCTAACTTACATTAATTGCGTTGCGCTCACTGCCCGCTTTCCAGTCGGGAAACCTGTC
GTGCCAGCTGCATTAATGAATCGGCCAACGCGCGGGGAGAGGCGGTTTGCGTATTGGGCGCCAGGGTGGT
TTTTCTTTTCACCAGTGAGACGGGCAACAGCTGATTGCCCTTCACCGCCTGGCCCTGAGAGAGTTGCAGC
AAGCGGTCCACGCTGGTTTGCCCCAGCAGGCGAAAATCCTGTTTGATGGTGGTTAACGGCGGGATATAAC
ATGAGCTGTCTTCGGTATCGTCGTATCCCACTACCGAGATATCCGCACCAACGCGCAGCCCGGACTCGGT
AATGGCGCGCATTGCGCCCAGCGCCATCTGATCGTTGGCAACCAGCATCGCAGTGGGAACGATGCCCTCA
TTCAGCATTTGCATGGTTTGTTGAAAACCGGACATGGCACTCCAGTCGCCTTCCCGTTCCGCTATCGGCT
GAATTTGATTGCGAGTGAGATATTTATGCCAGCCAGCCAGACGCAGACGCGCCGAGACAGAACTTAATGG
GCCCGCTAACAGCGCGATTTGCTGGTGACCCAATGCGACCAGATGCTCCACGCCCAGTCGCGTACCGTCT
TCATGGGAGAAAATAATACTGTTGATGGGTGTCTGGTCAGAGACATCAAGAAATAACGCCGGAACATTAG
TGCAGGCAGCTTCCACAGCAATGGCATCCTGGTCATCCAGCGGATAGTTAATGATCAGCCCACTGACGCG
TTGCGCGAGAAGATTGTGCACCGCCGCTTTACAGGCTTCGACGCCGCTTCGTTCTACCATCGACACCACC
ACGCTGGCACCCAGTTGATCGGCGCGAGATTTAATCGCCGCGACAATTTGCGACGGCGCGTGCAGGGCCA
GACTGGAGGTGGCAACGCCAATCAGCAACGACTGTTTGCCCGCCAGTTGTTGTGCCACGCGGTTGGGAAT
GTAATTCAGCTCCGCCATCGCCGCTTCCACTTTTTCCCGCGTTTTCGCAGAAACGTGGCTGGCCTGGTTC
ACCACGCGGGAAACGGTCTGATAAGAGACACCGGCATACTCTGCGACATCGTATAACGTTACTGGTTTCA
CATTCACCACCCTGAATTGACTCTCTTCCGGGCGCTATCATGCCATACCGCGAAAGGTTTTGCGCCATTC
GATGGTGTCGGAATTTATGCGGTGTGAAATACCGCACAGATGCGTAAGGAGAAAATACCGCATCAGGCGC
TCTTCCGCTTCCTCGCTCACTGACTCGCTGCGCTCGGTCGTTCGGCTGCGGCGAGCGGTATCAGCTCACT
CAAAGGCGGTAATACGGTTATCCACAGAATCAGGGGATAACGCAGGAAAGAACATGTGAGCAAAAGGCCA
GCAAAAGGCCAGGAACCGTAAAAAGGCCGCGTTGCTGGCGTTTTTCCATAGGCTCCGCCCCCCTGACGAG
CATCACAAAAATCGACGCTCAAGTCAGAGGTGGCGAAACCCGACAGGACTATAAAGATACCAGGCGTTTC
CCCCTGGAAGCTCCCTCGTGCGCTCTCCTGTTCCGACCCTGCCGCTTACCGGATACCTGTCCGCCTTTCT
CCCTTCGGGAAGCGTGGCGCTTTCTCATAGCTCACGCTGTAGGTATCTCAGTTCGGTGTAGGTCGTTCGC
TCCAAGCTGGGCTGTGTGCACGAACCCCCCGTTCAGCCCGACCGCTGCGCCTTATCCGGTAACTATCGTC
TTGAGTCCAACCCGGTAAGACACGACTTATCGCCACTGGCAGCAGCCACTGGTAACAGGATTAGCAGAGC
GAGGTATGTAGGCGGTGCTACAGAGTTCTTGAAGTGGTGGCCTAACTACGGCTACACTAGAAGGACAGTA
TTTGGTATCTGCGCTCTGCTGAAGCCAGTTACCTTCGGAAAAAGAGTTGGTAGCTCTTGATCCGGCAAAC
AAACCACCGCTGGTAGCGGTGGTTTTTTTGTTTGCAAGCAGCAGATTACGCGCAGAAAAAAAGGATCTCA
AGAAGATCCTTTGATCTTTTCTACGGGGTCTGACGCTCAGTGGAACGAAAACTCACGTTAAGGGATTTTG
GTCATGAGATTATCAAAAAGGATCTTCACCTAGATCCTTTTAAATTAAAAATGAAGTTTTAAATCAATCT
AAAGTATATATGAGTAAACTTGGTCTGACAGTTACCAATGCTTAATCAGTGAGGCACCTATCTCAGCGAT
CTGTCTATTTCGTTCATCCATAGTTGCCTGACTCCCCGTCGTGTAGATAACTACGATACGGGAGGGCTTA
CCATCTGGCCCCAGTGCTGCAATGATACCGCGAGACCCACGCTCACCGGCTCCAGATTTATCAGCAATAA
ACCAGCCAGCCGGAAGGGCCGAGCGCAGAAGTGGTCCTGCAACTTTATCCGCCTCCATCCAGTCTATTAA
TTGTTGCCGGGAAGCTAGAGTAAGTAGTTCGCCAGTTAATAGTTTGCGCAACGTTGTTGCCATTGCTGCA
GGCATCGTGGTGTCACGCTCGTCGTTTGGTATGGCTTCATTCAGCTCCGGTTCCCAACGATCAAGGCGAG
TTACATGATCCCCCATGTTGTGCAAAAAAGCGGTTAGCTCCTTCGGTCCTCCGATCGTTGTCAGAAGTAA
GTTGGCCGCAGTGTTATCACTCATGGTTATGGCAGCACTGCATAATTCTCTTACTGTCATGCCATCCGTA
AGATGCTTTTCTGTGACTGGTGAGTACTCAACCAAGTCATTCTGAGAATAGTGTATGCGGCGACCGAGTT
GCTCTTGCCCGGCGTCAACACGGGATAATACCGCGCCACATAGCAGAACTTTAAAAGTGCTCATCATTGG
AAAACGTTCTTCGGGGCGAAAACTCTCAAGGATCTTACCGCTGTTGAGATCCAGTTCGATGTAACCCACT
CGTGCACCCAACTGATCTTCAGCATCTTTTACTTTCACCAGCGTTTCTGGGTGAGCAAAAACAGGAAGGC
AAAATGCCGCAAAAAAGGGAATAAGGGCGACACGGAAATGTTGAATACTCATACTCTTCCTTTTTCAATA
TTATTGAAGCATTTATCAGGGTTATTGTCTCATGAGCGGATACATATTTGAATGTATTTAGAAAAATAAA
CAAATAGGGGTTCCGCGCACATTTCCCCGAAAAGTGCCACCTGACGTCTAAGAAACCATTATTATCATGA
CATTAACCTATAAAAATAGGCGTATCACGAGGCCCTTTCGTCTTCAAGAATTATACACTCCGCTATCGCT
ACGTGACTGGGTCATGGCTGCGCCCCGACACCCGCCAACACCCGCTGACGCGCCCTGACGGGCTTGTCTG
CTCCCGGCATCCGCTTACAGACAAGCTGTGACCGTCTCCGGGAGCTGCATGTGTCAGAGGTTTTCACCGT
CATCACCGAAACGCGCGAGGCAGATCGTCAGTCAGTCACGATGAATTCTCACTGCTCCTGGGTGCCCCAG
GAGATGTAGTCTGGCCGTGTGGCCGCATGGTACTCATCGATGAGCTGCTGCACAATCTCCCTGGATGTGT
CCATCTCATCAAAGTTGTCCTTGAACATGTCCTCCTTGCGGAACTGCTCCAGGAAGGCCTCCCGCTTACG
CAGCTTGTCATACTGGCGACAGGTTCTCTCGAAGAGCGAGGAGATGCTGGTGTGGTTGGCCATCATGAGC
CCGCTGACCCGGTGGGCCGAGGGCAGGTAGGGAGACTTCCTCGACAGGGCCACCTGGATGCTGGCGGGGC
CCCACGGGATGAAGTTGGCCAACTTGCGTTCCCGGATCCTCTGCAAGCTCTTGTGGACCTGGGTGGGGTC
CACCTCTCCCTGGATGATGTTGAGGATGGCGATGTAGCAGTGGTTGGTCTGGCGGTCTCGGCCTGTGGAC
ACCATCACGTTCTTGGGCTGCAGCAGCCGCCTCATGACATCCAGGACCGTGGTCTTCCTCACGCTGGCCA
CTGACTGGTCCGTAGTGAGAGGGGTGTAGCCGGTCATGAGGAAGTGGAGCCGTGGGGTGGGAATGAGCGA
GGCGATGAGGCCGATGAGGTCATTGTTCATGTAGCCAGGGTAGCGCAGGGTGGTGGTGCTGGCTGACATG
ATGGTAGACACCAGCTGGTTGATCTGGGAGAAGGATGGGTTCTGGATGTGCAGGCGGTCTGTGGCAATCC
GGTTCAGGGCTGTGTTGTCCAGCACCACCACACAGTCTGCATTCTGCGTCAGCCTCTTGAGTGTGAGGAG
TGAATTGTAAGGCTGGACCACCACATCGCTCATCTCGTCCTGGTTGGGAAACACTGAGTATGTCTGCACC
AGCTTCTTAGGATACCTGTCATTCAGCCGTTCTAAGAGGTAGGAACCCAGTCCAGAGCCTGTCCCCCCAG
CAATGGAGTGACACAGCACAAAGCCCTCTAGACTGTCACTACCATCTGCCTCCCGGTCTATGATGTCAAA
AATGTCCTCATGGATCTTTTCTCCCTGGGAGAATCCGCTGGCCCAGTTGTTGCCAGCTCCTCCTCCATGT
TCCGACAGGTAGATGTTCTCTGGGTTGTAGAGCTTGGCATAGGGGGAGTTGAGGATGGAGTGGATCACCC
GGGGTTCCAAGTCCAGCAGCACGGCCCGGGGGATGTAGTGCTCATCGTCTGCCTGGTAGAAAAAGACGTC
CTTGTGGTCAGTGCCCTCGGTGGCGAACTCCTCCACGATGCCCTCGGGGCTGATACCATGCTCGGCGCAC
AGCTGTTTCCAGAACTCGAACCCAATCTGATTGCCGCACTGGCCCAACTGTAGGGTGATGATTTCCCTCG
GCATAGCTTGGGATCCACGCGGAACCAGATCCGATTTTGGAGGATGGTCGCCACCACCAAACGTGGCTTG
CCAGCCCTGCAAAGGCCATGCTATATACTTGCTGGATTTCAAGTACTTATCAATTTGTGGGATAGCTTCA
ATACGTTTTTTAAAACAAACTAATTTTGGGAACGCATCCAGGCACATTGGGTCCATGTATAAAACAACAT
CAAGAGCGTCATACAACATGAAGTCAGGATGGGTTACATGATCACCATTTAAATATGTTTTATGACATAA
ACGATCTTCGAACATTTTCAGCATTTCAGGTAGCTTGCTAAGAAAATCAACTTTGAGAGTTTCAAAGTCT
TTACTATATGCAATTCTCGAAACACCGTATCTAATATCCAAAACCGCTCCTTCAAGCATTGAAATCTCTG
CACGCTCTTTTGGACAACCACCCAACATGTTGTGCTTGTCAGCTATATAACGTATGATGGCCATAGACTG
TGTTAATTTAACATCACCATCAATATAATAAGGAAGATTGGGAAACTCCAAACCCAATTCAAACTTTTTG
TTTCGCCATTTATCACCTTCATCGCGCTCATACAAATGCTCTTCATATTTTTCTTCAAGATATTCCAAAA
GAAGTCGAGTGGGTTGCACAAGGCCCTTAATTTTCCAATAACCTAGTATAGGGGACATGAATACTGTTTC
CTGTGTGAAATTGTTATCCGCTCACAATTCCACACATTATACGAGCCGATGATTAATTGTCAACAGCTCA
TTTCAGAATATTTGCCAGAACCGTTATGATGTCGGCGCAAAAAACATTATCCAGAACGGGAGTGCGCCTT
GAGCGACACGAATTATGCAGTGATTTACGACCTGCACAGCCATACCACAGCTTCCGATGGCTGCCTGACG
CCAGAAGCATTGGTGCACCGTGCAGTCGATAAGCTAATTCCAACGCCATCAAAAATAATTCGCGTCTGGC
CTTCCTGTAGCCAGCTTTCATCAACATTAAATGTGAGCGAGTAACAACCCGTCGGATTCTCCGTGGGAAC
AAACGGCGGATTGACCGTAATGGGATAGGTCACGTTGGTGTAGATGGGCGCATCGTAACCGTGCATCTGC
CAGTTTGAGGGGACGACGACAGTATCGGCCTCAGGAAGATCGCACTCCAGCCAGCTTTCCGGCACCGCTT
CTGGTGCCGGAAACCAGGCAAAGCGCCATTCGCCATTCAGGCTGCGCAACTGTTGGGAAGGGCGATCGGT
GCGGGCCTCTTCGCTATTACGCCAGCTGGCGAAAGGGGGATGTGCTGCAAGGCGATTAAGTTGGGTAACG
CCAGGGTTTTCCCAGTCACGACGTTGTAAAACGACGGCCAGTGAATCCGTAATCATGGTCATAGCTGTTT
CCTGTGTGAAATTGTTATCCGCTCACAATTCCACACAACATACGAGCCGGAAGCATAAAGTGTAAAGCCT
GGGGTG
