>Addgene plasmid #171967 | pGEX2T-TUBG1 | depositor partial sequence | sequence record 333499 | Insert, TUBG1
CCAAAATCGGATCTGGTTCCGCGTGGATCCCAAGCTATGCCGAGGGAAATCATCACCCTACAGTTGGGCC
AGTGCGGCAATCAGATTGGGTTCGAGTTCTGGAAACAGCTGTGCGCCGAGCATGGTATCAGCCCCGAGGG
CATCGTGGAGGAGTTCGCCACCGAGGGCACTGACCACAAGGACGTCTTTTTCTACCAGGCAGACGATGAG
CACTACATCCCCCGGGCCGTGCTGCTGGACTTGGAACCCCGGGTGATCCACTCCATCCTCAACTCCCCCT
ATGCCAAGCTCTACAACCCAGAGAACATCTACCTGTCGGAACATGGAGGAGGAGCTGGCAACAACTGGGC
CAGCGGATTCTCCCAGGGAGAAAAGATCCATGAGGACATTTTTGACATCATAGACCGGGAGGCAGATGGT
AGTGACAGTCTAGAGGGCTTTGTGCTGTGTCACTCCATTGCTGGGGGGACAGGCTCTGGACTGGGTTCCT
ACCTCTTAGAACGGCTGAATGACAGGTATCCTAAGAAGCTGGTGCAGACATACTCAGTGTTTCCCAACCA
GGACGAGATGAGCGATGTGGTGGTCCAGCCTTACAATTCACTCCTCACACTCAAGAGGCTGACGCAGAAT
GCAGACTGTGTGGTGGTGCTGGACAACACAGCCCTGAACCGGATTGCCACAGACCGCCTGCACATCCAGA
ACCCATCCTTCTCCCAGATCAACCAGCTGGTGTCTACCATCATGTCAGCCAGCACCACCACCCTGCGCTA
CCCTGGCTACATGAACAATGACCTCATCGGCCTCATCGCCTCGCTCATTCCCACCCCACGGCTCCACTTC
CTCATGACCGGCTACACCCCTCTCACTACGGACCAGTCAGTGGCCAGCGTGAGGAAGACCACGGTCCTGG
ATGTCATGAGGCGGCTGCTGCAGCCCAAGAACGTGATGGTGTCCACAGGCCGAGACCGCCAGACCAACCA
CTGCTACATCGCCATCCTCAACATCATCCAGGGAGAGGTGGACCCCACCCAGGTCCACAAGAGCTTGCAG
AGGATCCGGGAACGCAAGTTGGCCAACTTCATCCCGTGGGGCCCCGCCAGCATCCAGGTGGCCCTGTCGA
GGAAGTCTCCCTACCTGCCCTCGGCCCACCGGGTCAGCGGGCTCATGATGGCCAACCACACCAGCATCTC
CTCGCTCTTCGAGAGAACCTGTCGCCAGTATGACAAGCTGCGTAAGCGGGAGGCCTTCCTGGAGCAGTTC
CGCAAGGAGGACATGTTCAAGGACAACTTTGATGAGATGGACACATCCAGGGAGATTGTGCAGCAGCTCA
TCGATGAGTACCATGCGGCCACACGGCCAGACTACATCTCCTGGGGCACCCAGGAGCAGTGA
